Addgene plasmid #226885: pET-NPR4 (SA binding domain)
Purpose: Expresses the Salicylic acid binding core (SBC) of NPR4 in E.coli, in an insoluble form
Depositing lab: Ning Zheng. Depositing organization: University of Washington. Publication: Structural basis of salicylic acid perception by Arabidopsis NPR proteins. Wang W, Withers J, Li H, Zwack PJ, Rusnac DV, Shi H, Liu L, Yan S, Hinds TR, Guttman M, Dong X, Zheng N. Nature. 2020 Oct;586(7828):311-316. doi: 10.1038/s41586-020-2596-y. Epub 2020 Aug 12. PubMed 32788727.
Backbone
  Vector backbone: pET
  Backbone size w/o insert (bp): 5752
  Total vector size (bp): 6166
  Vector type: Bacterial Expression
Growth in bacteria
  Bacterial resistance: Ampicillin, 100 μg/mL
  Growth temperature: 37°C
  Growth strain: DH5alpha
  Copy number: Low Copy
Gene/Insert
  Gene/Insert name: The Salicylic acid (SA) binding domain of NPR4
  Species: A. thaliana (mustard weed)
  Insert size (bp): 414
  Mutation: NPR4 SA-binding core (residues 373-516), with a short internal deletion of residues 450-455.
  GenBank ID: NM_118086.3
  Entrez Gene: NPR4 (a.k.a. AT4G19660, ATNPR4, NPR1-like protein 4, T16H5.20, T16H5_20)
  Promoter: T7
  Tag / fusion protein: His tag (N terminal on insert)
  Cloning method: Ligation Independent Cloning
  Sequencing primers: 5′ cagcagccatcatcatcatc
Terms and licenses: Academic/Nonprofit Terms; Industry Terms: Not Available to Industry
How to cite: pET-NPR4 (SA binding domain) was a gift from Ning Zheng (Addgene plasmid # 226885 ; http://n2t.net/addgene:226885 ; RRID:Addgene_226885)
