[The description below was written by a language model from this plasmid's Addgene catalogue record and pLannotate feature annotations shown in this document.]
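Description:
pET-NPR4 (SA binding domain) is a 6,166 bp bacterial expression plasmid built on a pET backbone for producing a fragment of the Arabidopsis thaliana salicylic acid receptor NPR4 in E. coli. It replicates from a ColE1/pMB1-type origin accompanied by the rop gene and the pBR322 bom region, consistent with its listing as a low-copy plasmid, and it is selected with ampicillin through the bla beta-lactamase gene. Several fragments of the tetracycline resistance gene and its promoter are annotated around the expression cassette. These are remnants of the pBR322-derived backbone rather than a functional marker.

The 414 bp insert encodes the NPR4 salicylic acid-binding core, residues 373-516, with a short internal deletion of residues 450-455, and was introduced by ligation-independent cloning. Transcription is driven by a T7 promoter followed directly by a lac operator, and the plasmid carries its own lacI gene, so expression depends on T7 RNA polymerase supplied by the host and is repressed until relieved by IPTG or lactose. A phage T7 gene 10 ribosome binding site directs translation, and a T7 terminator closes the cassette. The protein carries an N-terminal His tag for affinity purification, and a thrombin cleavage site is annotated between the tag and the NPR4 sequence, which should allow tag removal. A short match to a T7 gene 10-derived solubility tag lies downstream of the insert, but the record does not indicate that it is part of the expressed protein.

According to the record, the domain is expressed in an insoluble form. The construct comes from structural work on how Arabidopsis NPR proteins perceive salicylic acid.
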