Features (pLannotate 1.2.2; 21 found; start..end, strand, type, name):
     67..258     -  CDS            rop: Rop protein, which maintains plasmids at low copy number; rop
    275..655     +  CDS            YPB1_ECOLX: Protein predicted: Swiss-Prot protein existence level 4. From Escherichia coli.
    897..1521    -  CDS            TcR (fragment): tetracycline efflux protein; tet; confers resistance to tetracycline
   1536..1557    -  protein_bind   CAP binding site: CAP binding activates transcription in the presence of cAMP. E. coli catabolite activator protein
   1570..2651    -  CDS            lacI: lac repressor; lacI; The lac repressor binds to the lac operator to inhibit transcription in E. coli. This inhibition can be relieved by adding lactose or isopropyl-β-D-thiogalactopyranoside (IPTG).
   2652..2729    -  promoter       lacI promoter: lacI
   2737..3016    -  CDS            TcR (fragment): tetracycline efflux protein; tet; confers resistance to tetracycline
   3038..3056    +  promoter       T7 promoter: promoter for bacteriophage T7 RNA polymerase
   3057..3081    +  protein_bind   lac operator: The lac repressor binds to the lac operator to inhibit transcription in E. coli. This inhibition can be relieved by adding lactose or isopropyl-β-D-thiogalactopyranoside (IPTG). lac repressor encoded by lacI
   3096..3118    +  RBS            RBS: efficient ribosome binding site from bacteriophage T7 gene 10 (Olins and Rangwala, 1989)
   3137..3153    +  CDS            capTEV™ (fragment): composite tag for in vivo biotinylation, TEV protease cleavage, and 6xHis tagging
   3164..3181    +  CDS            thrombin site: thrombin recognition and cleavage site
   3212..3625    +  CDS            NPR4 (fragment): NPR4_ARATH - Experimental evidence at protein level: Swiss-Prot protein existence level 1. May act as a substrate-specific adapter of an E3 ubiquitin- protein ligase complex (CUL3-RBX1-BTB) which mediates the ubiquitination and subsequent proteasomal degradation of target proteins (By similarity). Involved in the regulation of basal defense responses against pathogens, and may be implicated in the cross-talk between the SA- and JA-dependent signaling pathways. From Arabidopsis thaliana (Mouse-ear cress).
   3662..3711    +  CDS            SET1 (fragment): solubility-enhancement tag derived from T7 phage gene 10B
   3719..3766    +  terminator     T7 terminator: transcription terminator for bacteriophage T7 RNA polymerase
   3789..3893    -  CDS            TcR (fragment): tetracycline efflux protein; tet; confers resistance to tetracycline
   3941..3969    -  promoter       tet promoter: E. coli promoter for tetracycline efflux protein gene
   4082..4186    +  promoter       AmpR promoter: bla
   4187..5044    +  CDS            bla: BLAT_ECOLX - Experimental evidence at protein level: Swiss-Prot protein existence level 1. TEM-type are the most prevalent beta-lactamases in enterobacteria; they hydrolyze the beta-lactam bond in susceptible beta-lactam antibiotics, thus conferring resistance to penicillins and cephalosporins. TEM-3 and TEM-4 are capable of hydrolyzing cefotaxime and ceftazidime. TEM-5 is capable of hydrolyzing ceftazidime. TEM-6 is capable of hydrolyzing ceftazidime and aztreonam. TEM-8/CAZ-2, TEM- 16/CAZ-7 and TEM-24/CAZ-6 are markedly active against ceftazidime. IRT- 4 shows resistance to beta-lactamase in
   5218..5806    +  rep_origin     ori: high-copy-number ColE1/pMB1/pBR322/pUC origin of replication
   5992..6131    -  misc_feature   bom: basis of mobility region from pBR322
>Addgene plasmid #226885 | pET-NPR4 (SA binding domain) | addgene full sequence | sequence record 449178 | Addgene NGS Result
ACGGGCTTGTCTGCTCCCGGCATCCGCTTACAGACAAGCTGTGACCGTCTCCGGGAGCTGCATGTGTCAG
AGGTTTTCACCGTCATCACCGAAACGCGCGAGGCAGCTGCGGTAAAGCTCATCAGCGTGGTCGTGAAGCG
ATTCACAGATGTCTGCCTGTTCATCCGCGTCCAGCTCGTTGAGTTTCTCCAGAAGCGTTAATGTCTGGCT
TCTGATAAAGCGGGCCATGTTAAGGGCGGTTTTTTCCTGTTTGGTCACTGATGCCTCCGTGTAAGGGGGA
TTTCTGTTCATGGGGGTAATGATACCGATGAAACGAGAGAGGATGCTCACGATACGGGTTACTGATGATG
AACATGCCCGGTTACTGGAACGTTGTGAGGGTAAACAACTGGCGGTATGGATGCGGCGGGACCAGAGAAA
AATCACTCAGGGTCAATGCCAGCGCTTCGTTAATACAGATGTAGGTGTTCCACAGGGTAGCCAGCAGCAT
CCTGCGATGCAGATCCGGAACATAATGGTGCAGGGCGCTGACTTCCGCGTTTCCAGACTTTACGAAACAC
GGAAACCGAAGACCATTCATGTTGTTGCTCAGGTCGCAGACGTTTTGCAGCAGCAGTCGCTTCACGTTCG
CTCGCGTATCGGTGATTCATTCTGCTAACCAGTAAGGCAACCCCGCCAGCCTAGCCGGGTCCTCAACGAC
AGGAGCACGATCATGCGCACCCGTGGCCAGGACCCAACGCTGCCCGAGATGCGCCGCGTGCGGCTGCTGG
AGATGGCGGACGCGATGGATATGTTCTGCCAAGGGTTGGTTTGCGCATTCACAGTTCTCCGCAAGAATTG
ATTGGCTCCAATTCTTGGAGTGGTGAATCCGTTAGCGAGGTGCCGCCGGCTTCCATTCAGGTCGAGGTGG
CCCGGCTCCATGCACCGCGACGCAACGCGGGGAGGCAGACAAGGTATAGGGCGGCGCCTACAATCCATGC
CAACCCGTTCCATGTGCTCGCCGAGGCGGCATAAATCGCCGTGACGATCAGCGGTCCAATGATCGAAGTT
AGGCTGGTAAGAGCCGCGAGCGATCCTTGAAGCTGTCCCTGATGGTCGTCATCTACCTGCCTGGACAGCA
TGGCCTGCAACGCGGGCATCCCGATGCCGCCGGAAGCGAGAAGAATCATAATGGGGAAGGCCATCCAGCC
TCGCGTCGCGAACGCCAGCAAGACGTAGCCCAGCGCGTCGGCCGCCATGCCGGCGATAATGGCCTGCTTC
TCGCCGAAACGTTTGGTGGCGGGACCAGTGACGAAGGCTTGAGCGAGGGCGTGCAAGATTCCGAATACCG
CAAGCGACAGGCCGATCATCGTCGCGCTCCAGCGAAAGCGGTCCTCGCCGAAAATGACCCAGAGCGCTGC
CGGCACCTGTCCTACGAGTTGCATGATAAAGAAGACAGTCATAAGTGCGGCGACGATAGTCATGCCCCGC
GCCCACCGGAAGGAGCTGACTGGGTTGAAGGCTCTCAAGGGCATCGGTCGAGATCCCGGTGCCTAATGAG
TGAGCTAACTTACATTAATTGCGTTGCGCTCACTGCCCGCTTTCCAGTCGGGAAACTGTCGTGCCAGCTG
CATTAATGAATCGGCCAACGCGCGGGGAGAGGCGGTTTGCGTATTGGGCGCCAGGGTGGTTTTTCTTTTC
ACCAGTGAGACGGGCAACAGCTGATTGCCCTTCACCGCCTGGCCCTGAGAGAGTTGCAGCAAGCGGTCCA
CGCTGGTTTGCCCCAGCAGGCGAAAATCCTGTTTGATGGTGGTTAACGGCGGGATATAACATGAGCTGTC
TTCGGTATCGTCGTATCCCACTACCGAGATATCCGCACCAACGCGCAGCCCGGACTCGGTAATGGCGCGC
ATTGCGCCCAGCGCCATCTGATCGTTGGCAACCAGCATCGCAGTGGGAACGATGCCCTCATTCAGCATTT
GCATGGTTTGTTGAAAACCGGACATGGCACTCCAGTCGCCTTCCCGTTCCGCTATCGGCTGAATTTGATT
GCGAGTGAGATATTTATGCCAGCCAGCCAGACGCAGACGCGCCGAGACAGAACTTAATGGGCCCGCTAAC
AGCGCGATTTGCTGGTGACCCAATGCGACCAGATGCTCCACGCCCAGTCGCGTACCGTCTTCATGGGAGA
AAATAATACTGTTGATGGGTGTCTGGTCAGAGACATCAAGAAATAACGCCGGAACATTAGTGCAGGCAGC
TTCCACAGCAATGGCATCCTGGTCATCCAGCGGATAGTTAATGATCAGCCCACTGACGCGTTGCGCGAGA
AGATTGTGCACCGCCGCTTTACAGGCTTCGACGCCGCTTCGTTCTACCATCGACACCACCACGCTGGCAC
CCAGTTGATCGGCGCGAGATTTAATCGCCGCGACAATTTGCGACGGCGCGTGCAGGGCCAGACTGGAGGT
GGCAACGCCAATCAGCAACGACTGTTTGCCCGCCAGTTGTTGTGCCACGCGGTTGGGAATGTAATTCAGC
TCCGCCATCGCCGCTTCCACTTTTTCCCGCGTTTTCGCAGAAACGTGGCTGGCCTGGTTCACCACGCGGG
AAACGGTCTGATAAGAGACACCGGCATACTCTGCGACATCGTATAACGTTACTGGTTTCACATTCACCAC
CCTGAATTGACTCTCTTCCGGGCGCTATCATGCCATACCGCGAAAGGTTTTGCGCCATTCGATGGTGTCC
GGGATCTCGACGCTCTCCCTTATGCGACTCCTGCATTAGGAAGCAGCCCAGTAGTAGGTTGAGGCCGTTG
AGCACCGCCGCCGCAAGGAATGGTGCATGCAAGGAGATGGCGCCCAACAGTCCCCCGGCCACGGGGCCTG
CCACCATACCCACGCCGAAACAAGCGCTCATGAGCCCGAAGTGGCGAGCCCGATCTTCCCCATCGGTGAT
GTCGGCGATATAGGCGCCAGCAACCGCACCTGTGGCGCCGGTGATGCCGGCCACGATGCGTCCGGCGTAG
AGGATCGAGATCTCGATCCCGCGAAATTAATACGACTCACTATAGGGGAATTGTGAGCGGATAACAATTC
CCCTCTAGAAATAATTTTGTTTAACTTTAAGAAGGAGATATACCATGGGCAGCAGCCATCATCATCATCA
TCACAGCAGCGGCCTGGTGCCGCGCGGCAGCCATAGCGAAAACCTCTACTTCCAATCGATGGAACCTAGT
AAATACCGCTTATGCATCGATATCTTGGAAAGGGAAATTAGAAGGAATCCATTGGTTAGTGGGGATACAC
CCACTTGTTCCCATTCGATGCCCGAGGATCTCCAAATGAGGTTGTTATACTTAGAAAAGCGAGTGGGACT
TGCTCAGTTGTTCTTCCCAGCAGAAGCCAATGTGGCTATGGACGTTGCTAATGTTGAAGGGACAAGCGAG
TGCACAGGTCTTAATGATACAACTGAAAACTTGGGTAAAGTCGATTTAAATGAAACGCCTTATGTGCAAA
CGAAAAGAATGCTTACACGTATGAAAGCCCTCATGAAAACAGTTGAGACAGGTCGGAGATACTTCCCATC
TTGTTATGAGGTTCTGGATAAGTACATGGATCAGTATATGGACGAAGAAATCCCTTAATAACCGGAGGAT
GAGTGTGGCCTCGAGGATCCGGCTGCTAACAAAGCCCGAAAGGAAGCTGAGTTGGCTGCTGCCACCGCTG
AGCAATAACTAGCATAACCCCTTGGGGCCTCTAAACGGGTCTTGAGGGGTTTTTTGCTGAAAGGAGGAAC
TATATCCGGATATCCCGCAAGAGGCCCGGCAGTACCGGCATAACCAAGCCTATGCCTACAGCATCCAGGG
TGACGGTGCCGAGGATGACGATGAGCGCATTGTTAGATTTCATACACGGTGCCTGACTGCGTTAGCAATT
TAACTGTGATAAACTACCGCATTAAAGCTTATCGATGATAAGCTGTCAAACATGAGAATTCTTGAAGACG
AAAGGGCCTCGTGATACGCCTATTTTTATAGGTTAATGTCATGATAATAATGGTTTCTTAGACGTCAGGT
GGCACTTTTCGGGGAAATGTGCGCGGAACCCCTATTTGTTTATTTTTCTAAATACATTCAAATATGTATC
CGCTCATGAGACAATAACCCTGATAAATGCTTCAATAATATTGAAAAAGGAAGAGTATGAGTATTCAACA
TTTCCGTGTCGCCCTTATTCCCTTTTTTGCGGCATTTTGCCTTCCTGTTTTTGCTCACCCAGAAACGCTG
GTGAAAGTAAAAGATGCTGAAGATCAGTTGGGTGCACGAGTGGGTTACATCGAACTGGATCTCAACAGCG
GTAAGATCCTTGAGAGTTTTCGCCCCGAAGAACGTTTTCCAATGATGAGCACTTTTAAAGTTCTGCTATG
TGGCGCGGTATTATCCCGTGTTGACGCCGGGCAAGAGCAACTCGGTCGCCGCATACACTATTCTCAGAAT
GACTTGGTTGAGTACTCACCAGTCACAGAAAAGCATCTTACGGATGGCATGACAGTAAGAGAATTATGCA
GTGCTGCCATAACCATGAGTGATAACACTGCGGCCAACTTACTTCTGACAACGATCGGAGGACCGAAGGA
GCTAACCGCTTTTTTGCACAACATGGGGGATCATGTAACTCGCCTTGATCGTTGGGAACCGGAGCTGAAT
GAAGCCATACCAAACGACGAGCGTGACACCACGATGCCTGCAGCAATGGCAACAACGTTGCGCAAACTAT
TAACTGGCGAACTACTTACTCTAGCTTCCCGGCAACAATTAATAGACTGGATGGAGGCGGATAAAGTTGC
AGGACCACTTCTGCGCTCGGCCCTTCCGGCTGGCTGGTTTATTGCTGATAAATCTGGAGCCGGTGAGCGT
GGCTCTCGCGGTATCATTGCAGCACTGGGGCCAGATGGTAAGCCCTCCCGTATCGTAGTTATCTACACGA
CGGGGAGTCAGGCAACTATGGATGAACGAAATAGACAGATCGCTGAGATAGGTGCCTCACTGATTAAGCA
TTGGTAACTGTCAGACCAAGTTTACTCATATATACTTTAGATTGATTTAAAACTTCATTTTTAATTTAAA
AGGATCTAGGTGAAGATCCTTTTTGATAATCTCATGACCAAAATCCCTTAACGTGAGTTTTCGTTCCACT
GAGCGTCAGACCCCGTAGAAAAGATCAAAGGATCTTCTTGAGATCCTTTTTTTCTGCGCGTAATCTGCTG
CTTGCAAACAAAAAAACCACCGCTACCAGCGGTGGTTTGTTTGCCGGATCAAGAGCTACCAACTCTTTTT
CCGAAGGTAACTGGCTTCAGCAGAGCGCAGATACCAAATACTGTCCTTCTAGTGTAGCCGTAGTTAGGCC
ACCACTTCAAGAACTCTGTAGCACCGCCTACATACCTCGCTCTGCTAATCCTGTTACCAGTGGCTGCTGC
CAGTGGCGATAAGTCGTGTCTTACCGGGTTGGACTCAAGACGATAGTTACCGGATAAGGCGCAGCGGTCG
GGCTGAACGGGGGGTTCGTGCACACAGCCCAGCTTGGAGCGAACGACCTACACCGAACTGAGATACCTAC
AGCGTGAGCTATGAGAAAGCGCCACGCTTCCCGAAGGGAGAAAGGCGGACAGGTATCCGGTAAGCGGCAG
GGTCGGAACAGGAGAGCGCACGAGGGAGCTTCCAGGGGGAAACGCCTGGTATCTTTATAGTCCTGTCGGG
TTTCGCCACCTCTGACTTGAGCGTCGATTTTTGTGATGCTCGTCAGGGGGGCGGAGCCTATGGAAAAACG
CCAGCAACGCGGCCTTTTTACGGTTCCTGGCCTTTTGCTGGCCTTTTGCTCACATGTTCTTTCCTGCGTT
ATCCCCTGATTCTGTGGATAACCGTATTACCGCCTTTGAGTGAGCTGATACCGCTCGCCGCAGCCGAACG
ACCGAGCGCAGCGAGTCAGTGAGCGAGGAAGCGGAAGAGCGCCTGATGCGGTATTTTCTCCTTACGCATC
TGTGCGGTATTTCACACCGCAATGGTGCACTCTCAGTACAATCTGCTCTGATGCCGCATAGTTAAGCCAG
TATACACTCCGCTATCGCTACGTGACTGGGTCATGGCTGCGCCCCGACACCCGCCAACACCCGCTGACGC
GCCCTG
